>Addgene plasmid #123160 | As2 | addgene full sequence | sequence record 243993 | Addgene NGS Result
GTCCGGCAAAAAAGGGCAAGGTGTCACCACCCTGCCCTTTTTCTTTAAAACCGAAAAGATTACTTCGCGT
TATGCAGGCTTCCTCGCTCACTGACTCGCTGCGCTCGGTCGTTCGGCTGCGGCGAGCGGTATCAGCTCAC
TCAAAGGCGGTAATCTCGAGGTTACATTGTCGATCTGTTCATGGTGAACAGCTTTGAATGCACCAAAAAC
TCGTAAAAGCTCTGATGTATCTATCTTTTTTACACCGTTTTCATCTGTGCATATGGACAGTTTTCCCTTT
GATATGTAACGGTGAACAGTTGTTCTACTTTTGTTTGTTAGTCTTGATGCTTCACTGATAGATACAAGAG
CCATAAGAACCTCAGATCCTTCCGTATTTAGCCAGTATGTTCTCTAGTGTGGTTCGTTGTTTTTGCGTGA
GCCATGAGAACGAACCATTGAGATCATACTTACTTTGCATGTCACTCAAAAATTTTGCCTCAAAACTGGT
GAGCTGAATTTTTGCAGTTAAAGCATCGTGTAGTGTTTTTCTTAGTCCGTTATGTAGGTAGGAATCTGAT
GTAATGGTTGTTGGTATTTTGTCACCATTCATTTTTATCTGGTTGTTCTCAAGTTCGGTTACGAGATCCA
TTTGTCTATCTAGTTCAACTTGGAAAATCAACGTATCAGTCGGGCGGCCTCGCTTATCAACCACCAATTT
CATATTGCTGTAAGTGTTTAAATCTTTACTTATTGGTTTCAAAACCCATTGGTTAAGCCTTTTAAACTCA
TGGTAGTTATTTTCAAGCATTAACATGAACTTAAATTCATCAAGGCTAATCTCTATATTTGCCTTGTGAG
TTTTCTTTTGTGTTAGTTCTTTTAATAACCACTCATAAATCCTCATAGAGTATTTGTTTTCAAAAGACTT
AACATGTTCCAGATTATATTTTATGAATTTTTTTAACTGGAAAAGATAAGGCAATATCTCTTCACTAAAA
ACTAATTCTAATTTTTCGCTTGAGAACTTGGCATAGTTTGTCCACTGGAAAATCTCAAAGCCTTTAACCA
AAGGATTCCTGATTTCCACAGTTCTCGTCATCAGCTCTCTGGTTGCTTTAGCTAATACACCATAAGCATT
TTCCCTACTGATGTTCATCATCTGAGCGTATTGGTTATAAGTGAACGATACCGTCCGTTCTTTCCTTGTA
GGGTTTTCAATCGTGGGGTTGAGTAGTGCCACACAGCATAAAATTAGCTTGGTTTCATGCTCCGTTAAGT
CATAGCGACTAATCGCTAGTTCATTTGCTTTGAAAACAACTAATTCAGACATACATCTCAATTGGTCTAG
GTGATTTTAATCACTATACCAATTGAGATGGGCTAGTCAATGATAATTACATGTCCTTTTCCTTTGAGTT
GTGGGTATCTGTAAATTCTGCTAGACCTTTGCTGGAAAACTTGTAAATTCTGCTAGACCCTCTGTAAATT
CCGCTAGACCTTTGTGTGTTTTTTTTGTTTATATTCAAGTGGTTATAATTTATAGAATAAAGAAAGAATA
AAAAAAGATAAAAAGAATAGATCCCAGCCCTGTGTATAACTCACTACTTTAGTCAGTTCCGCAGTATTAC
AAAAGGATGTCGCAAACGCTGTTTGCTCCTCTACAAAACAGACCTTAAAACCCTAAAGGCTTAAGTAGCA
CCCTCGCAAGCTCGGGCAAATCGCTGAATATTCCTTTTGTCTCCGACCATCAGGCACCTGAGTCGCTGTC
TTTTTCGTGACATTCAGTTCGCTGCGCTCACGGCTCTGGCAGTGAATGGGGGTAAATGGCACTACAGGCG
CCTTTTATGGATTCATGCAAGGAAACTACCCATAATACAAGAAAAGCCCGTCACGGGCTTCTCAGGGCGT
TTTATGGCGGGTCTGCTATGTGGTGCTATCTGACTTTTTGCTGTTCAGCAGTTCCTGCCCTCTGATTTTC
CAGTCTGACCACTTCGGATTATCCCGTGACAGGTCATTCAGACTGGCTAATGCACCCAGTAAGGCAGCGG
TATCATCAACAGGCTTACCCGTCTTACTGTCCCTAGTGCTTGGATTCTCACCAATAAAAAACGCCCGGCG
GCAACCGAGCGTTCTGAACAAATCCAGATGGAGTTCTGAGGTCATTACTGGATCTATCAACAGGAGTCCA
AGCGAGCTCGTAAACTTGGTCTGACAGTTACCAATGCTTAATCAGTGAGGCACCTATCTCAGCGATCTGT
CTATTTCGTTCATCCATAGTTGCCTGACTCCCCGTCGTGTAGATAACTACGATACGGGAGGGCTTACCAT
CTGGCCCCAGTGCTGCAATGATACCGCGAGACCCACGCTCACCGGCTCCAGATTTATCAGCAATAAACCA
GCCAGCCGGAAGGGCCGAGCGCAGAAGTGGTCCTGCAACTTTATCCGCCTCCATCCAGTCTATTAATTGT
TGCCGGGAAGCTAGAGTAAGTAGTTCGCCAGTTAATAGTTTGCGCAACGTTGTTGCCATTGCTACAGGCA
TCGTGGTGTCACGCTCGTCGTTTGGTATGGCTTCATTCAGCTCCGGTTCCCAACGATCAAGGCGAGTTAC
ATGATCCCCCATGTTGTGCAAAAAAGCGGTTAGCTCCTTCGGTCCTCCGATCGTTGTCAGAAGTAAGTTG
GCCGCAGTGTTATCACTCATGGTTATGGCAGCACTGCATAATTCTCTTACTGTCATGCCATCCGTAAGAT
GCTTTTCTGTGACTGGTGAGTACTCAACCAAGTCATTCTGAGAATAGTGTATGCGGCGACCGAGTTGCTC
TTGCCCGGCGTCAATACGGGATAATACCGCGCCACATAGCAGAACTTTAAAAGTGCTCATCATTGGAAAA
CGTTCTTCGGGGCGAAAACTCTCAAGGATCTTACCGCTGTTGAGATCCAGTTCGATGTAACCCACTCGTG
CACCCAACTGATCTTCAGCATCTTTTACTTTCACCAGCGTTTCTGGGTGAGCAAAAACAGGAAGGCAAAA
TGCCGCAAAAAAGGGAATAAGGGCGACACGGAAATGTTGAATACTCATACTCTTCCTTTTTCAATATTAT
TGAAGCATTTATCAGGGTTATTGTCTCATGAGCGGATACATATTTGAATGTATTTAGAAAAATAAACAAA
TAGGGGTTCCGCGCACATTTCCCATGGTGCCACCTGACGTCTAAGAAACCATTATTATCATGACATTAAC
CTATAAAAATAGGCGTATCACGAGGCAGAATTTCAGATAAAAAAAATCCTTAGCTTTCGCTAAGGATGAT
TTCTGGAATTCGCGGCCGCTTCTAGAGTTTACAGCTAGCTCAGTCCTAGGGACTGTGCTAGCTACTAGAG
ATTAAAGAGGAGAAATACTAGATGTCATTTCTGTTACCCATCCAATTGTTCAAAATTCTTGCTGATGAAA
CCCGTCTGGGCATCGTTTTACTGCTCAGCGAACTGGGAGAGTTATGCGTCTGCGATCTCTGCACTGCTCT
CGACCAGTCGCAGCCCAAGATCTCCCGCCACCTGGCATTGCTGCGTGAAAGCGGGCTATTGCTGGACCGC
AAGCAAGGTAAGTGGGTTCATTACCGCTTATCACCGCATATTCCAGCATGGGCGGCGAAAATTATTGATG
AGGCCTGGCGATGTGAACAGGAAAAGGTTCAGGCGATTGTCCGCAACCTGGCTCGACAAAACTGTTCCGG
GGACAGTAAGAACATTTGCAGTTAAAAATTTAGCTAAACACACATGAATTTTCAGATGTGTTTTATCCGG
GTACTAGAGCCAGGCATCAAATAAAACGAAAGGCTCAGTCGAAAGACTGGGCCTTTCGTTTTATCTGTTG
TTTGTCGGTGAACGCTCTCTACTAGAGTCACACTGGCTCACCTTCGGGTGGGCCTTTCTGCGTTTATATA
CTAGAGCCAACTCAAAATTCACACCTATTACCTTCCTCTGCACTTACACATTCGTTAAGTCATATATGTT
TTTGACTTATCCGCTTCGAAGAGAGACACTACCTGCAACTATTACCTTCCTCTGCACTTACACATTCGTT
AAGTCATATATGTTTTTGACTTATCCGCTTCTACTAGAGATTAAAGAGGAGAAATACTAGATGAGTACAG
GCATCGATAAGGACGTCCGAGAGTGTTGGGGCGTAACTGCATTATCAGCGGGTCATCAAATTGCAATGAA
TAGCGCGTTTCTGGATATGGACTTGCTGTTGTGCGGGGAAACCGGCACCGGCAAGGACACACTGGCCAAC
CGCATTCACGAGTTGTCCAGCAGGTCGGGACCCTTTGTGGGCATGAACTGCGCCGCCATTCCCGAGTCGC
TGGCAGAGAGCCAGTTATTCGGTGTGGTCAACGGTGCATTCACCGGCGTATGCCGGGCTCGCGAGGGCTA
CATAGAGGCCTCCAGTGGTGGCACCTTGTACCTGGATGAAATCGACAGCATGCCGTTGAGCCTGCAAGCC
AAACTGCTGCGTGTGTTGGAGAGTCGAGGTATCGAGCGTCTGGGCTCGACCGAATTTATCCCGGTGGATC
TGCGGATCATTGCCTCGGCCCAGCGGCCACTGGATGAACTGGTGGAACAAGGACTTTTCCGTCGCGACCT
GTTTTTTCGGCTCAACGTGCTGACGCTTCACTTGCCAGCCTTGCGCAAACGTCGTGAACAGATCCTGCCA
TTGTTCGACCAGTTCACCCAGGGTATCGCTGCCGAGTTCGGACGTCCCGCTCCTGCGCTGGACAGCGGGC
GTGTGCAGCTGCTGCTCAGCCACGACTGGCCGGGCAACATCCGCGAATTGAAGTCTGCGGCCAAGCGCTT
CGTACTCGGCTTCCCCTTGCTGGGCGCCGACCCTGTGGAAGCGCTTGACCCTGCCACGGGGCTGCGCACG
CAAATGCGCATCATCGAGAAAATGCTCATCCAGGATGCCTTGAAGCGGCACAGGCACAATTTCGACGCGG
TGCTTCAGGAGTTGGAGTTGCCAAGACGCACCCTGTATCACCGCATGAAGGAACTGGGAGTTGCAGCGCC
GATCGCTGCGACGGCCGGGGTCTAATAAAACGCAGGTGTGGTTATGCTACTAGAGATTAAAGAGGAGAAA
TACTAGATGAGTCTTGATGAAAGGTTTGAGGATGATCTGGACGAGGAGCGGGTTCCGAATCTGGGGATAG
TTGCCGAAAGTATTTCGCAACTGGGTATCGACGTGCTGCTATCGGGTGAGACCGGCACGGGCAAAGACAC
GATTGCCCGACGGATTCATGAGATGTCAGGCCGCAAAGGGCGCCTGGTGGCGATGAATTGCGCGGCCATT
CCGGAGTCCCTCGCCGAGAGCGAGTTATTCGGCGTGGTCAGCGGTGCCTACACCGGCGCTGATCGCTCCA
GAGTCGGTTATGTCGAAGCGGCGCAGGGCGGCACGCTGTACCTGGATGAGATCGATAGCATGCCGCTGAG
CCTGCAAGCCAAATTGCTGAGGGTGCTGGAAACCCGAGCGCTTGAACGGCTGGGTTCGACGTCGACGATC
AAGCTGGATATCTGCGTGATCGCCTCCGCCCAATGCTCGCTGGACGACGCCGTCGAGCGGGGGCAGTTTC
GTCGCGATCTGTATTTTCGCCTGAACGTCCTGACACTCAAGCTTCCTCCGCTACGTAACCAGTCTGATCG
CATAGTTCCCCTGTTCACACGTTTTACGGCCGCCGCCGCGAGGGAGCTCGGTGTTCCCGTTCCCGATGTT
TGCCCACTGCTGCACAAAGTGCTGCTGGGCCACGACTGGCCCGGCAATATCCGTGAGCTCAAGGCGGCAG
CCAAACGCCATGTGCTGGGTTTCCCCTTGCTGGGCGCCGAGCCGCAGGGCGAAGAGCACTTGGCCTGTGG
GCTCAAATCGCAATTGCGAGTGATCGAAAAAGCCCTGATTCAGGAGTCGCTCAAGCGCCACGACAATTGT
GTGGATTCGGTAAGCCTGGAACTGGACGTGCCACGCCGTACGCTCTATCGACGCATCAAAGAATTGCAGA
TCTAATAACCAGGCATCAAATAAAACGAAAGGCTCAGTCGAAAGACTGGGCCTTTCGTTTTATCTGTTGT
TTGTCGGTGAACGCTCTCTACTAGAGTCACACTGGCTCACCTTCGGGTGGGCCTTTCTGCGTTTATATAC
TAGAGGCCGGATTATGTCCGCTGAGTGGGTCACGGTCCCGGATCAGTTCCCTTGCGAAGCTGACCGATGT
TTTTGTGCCAAAAGCTGTTGTGGCAAAAAACGGTTTGCGCAAAGTTTTGTATTACAAAGAATTTCACATT
TTAAAATATCTTTATAAATCAATCAGTTATTTCTATTTTCAAGCTGGCACGGTTATTGCTATAGGGCTTG
TACTACTAGAGATTAAAGAGGAGAAATACTAGATGCGTAAAGGAGAAGAACTTTTCACTGGAGTTGTCCC
AATTCTTGTTGAATTAGATGGTGATGTTAATGGGCACAAATTTTCTGTCAGTGGAGAGGGTGAAGGTGAT
GCAACATACGGAAAACTTACCCTTAAATTTATTTGCACTACTGGAAAACTACCTGTTCCATGGCCAACAC
TTGTCACTACTTTCGGTTATGGTGTTCAATGCTTTGCGAGATACCCAGATCATATGAAACAGCATGACTT
TTTCAAGAGTGCCATGCCCGAAGGTTATGTACAGGAAAGAACTATATTTTTCAAAGATGACGGGAACTAC
AAGACACGTGCTGAAGTCAAGTTTGAAGGTGATACCCTTGTTAATAGAATCGAGTTAAAAGGTATTGATT
TTAAAGAAGATGGAAACATTCTTGGACACAAATTGGAATACAACTATAACTCACACAATGTATACATCAT
GGCAGACAAACAAAAGAATGGAATCAAAGTTAACTTCAAAATTAGACACAACATTGAAGATGGAAGCGTT
CAACTAGCAGACCATTATCAACAAAATACTCCAATTGGCGATGGCCCTGTCCTTTTACCAGACAACCATT
ACCTGTCCACACAATCTGCCCTTTCGAAAGATCCCAACGAAAAGAGAGACCACATGGTCCTTCTTGAGTT
TGTAACAGCTGCTGGGATTACACATGGCATGGATGAACTATACAAATAATAATACTAGAGCCAGGCATCA
AATAAAACGAAAGGCTCAGTCGAAAGACTGGGCCTTTCGTTTTATCTGTTGTTTGTCGGTGAACGCTCTC
TACTAGAGTCACACTGGCTCACCTTCGGGTGGGCCTTTCTGCGTTTATATACTAGTAGCGGCCGCTGCA
Features (pLannotate 1.2.2; 20 found; start..end, strand, type, name):
      2..59      +  terminator     his operon terminator: This putative transcriptin terminator from the E. coli his operon has a 2-bp deletion introduced during synthesis. Its efficiency has not been determined.
    362..1312    -  CDS            Rep101: RepA protein needed for replication with the pSC101 origin; rep101
   1360..1582    -  rep_origin     pSC101 ori: low-copy replication origin that requires the Rep101 protein
   2074..2168    -  terminator     lambda t0 terminator: transcription terminator from phage lambda
   2198..3058    -  CDS            AmpR: β-lactamase; bla; confers resistance to ampicillin, carbenicillin, and related antibiotics
   3059..3163    -  promoter       AmpR promoter: bla
   3250..3293    -  terminator     bacterial terminator: putative bacterial transcription terminator
   3296..3317    +  misc_feature   BioBrick prefix: BioBrick prefix for parts that do not start with "ATG"
   3321..3340    +  promoter       J23119(SpeI) promoter (fragment): bacterial promoter (Registry of Standard Biological Parts BBa J23119) modified to end with an SpeI site
   3382..3732    +  CDS            arsR: ARSR_ECOLI - Also known as arsE. Protein inferred from homology: Swiss-Prot protein existence level 3. Transcriptional repressor for the arsEFG operon. ArsE is a trans-acting regulatory protein which controls its own expression. The repressive effect of ArsE is alleviated by oxyions of +III oxidation state of arsenic, antimony, and bismuth, as well as arsenate (As(V)) (By similarity). From Escherichia coli (strain K12).
   3798..3869    +  terminator     rrnB T1 terminator: transcription terminator T1 from the E. coli rrnB gene
   3885..3912    +  terminator     T7Te terminator: phage T7 early transcription terminator
   4214..4837    +  CDS            hyfR (fragment): HYFR_ECOLI - Experimental evidence at protein level: Swiss-Prot protein existence level 1. A transcriptional activator of its own operon; when overexpressed operon expression is strongly enhanced by low pH (under pH 6.0), strongly inhibited by O(2) but only weakly stimulated by fumarate (PubMed:12426353, PubMed:14702328). Expression in situ is very weak (PubMed:12426353, PubMed:14702328). From Escherichia coli (strain K12).
   5177..5827    +  CDS            hyfR (fragment): HYFR_ECOLI - Experimental evidence at protein level: Swiss-Prot protein existence level 1. A transcriptional activator of its own operon; when overexpressed operon expression is strongly enhanced by low pH (under pH 6.0), strongly inhibited by O(2) but only weakly stimulated by fumarate (PubMed:12426353, PubMed:14702328). Expression in situ is very weak (PubMed:12426353, PubMed:14702328). From Escherichia coli (strain K12).
   6037..6108    +  terminator     rrnB T1 terminator: transcription terminator T1 from the E. coli rrnB gene
   6124..6151    +  terminator     T7Te terminator: phage T7 early transcription terminator
   6403..7116    +  CDS            hfriFP: hfriFP is a fluorescent protein published in 2013, derived from Herbaspirillum frisingense.
   7139..7210    +  terminator     rrnB T1 terminator: transcription terminator T1 from the E. coli rrnB gene
   7226..7253    +  terminator     T7Te terminator: phage T7 early transcription terminator
   7260..1       +  misc_feature   BioBrick suffix (across the origin): universal suffix for all parts
