[The description below was written by a language model from this plasmid's Addgene catalogue record and pLannotate feature annotations shown in this document.]
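Description:
As2 is a whole-cell arsenic biosensor plasmid for bacterial expression, built on the BioBrick vector pSB4A3. The backbone replicates at low copy from the pSC101 origin, which depends on the plasmid-encoded Rep101 (RepA) protein, and is selected with ampicillin through β-lactamase (AmpR). The roughly 4 kb synthetic insert sits between the BioBrick prefix and suffix, with the flanking EcoRI and PstI sites retained. Backbone terminators insulate it from surrounding transcription.

The insert is a three-stage cascade, with each module closed by an rrnB T1/T7Te double terminator. In the first stage, a constitutive promoter listed as J109 drives arsR; the feature table annotates this promoter only as a fragment resembling the J23119 family. ArsR is the E. coli repressor whose hold on its operator is relieved by arsenite, arsenate and related oxyions. In the second stage, the ArsR-controlled promoter variant ParsR-ABS84 drives hrpR and hrpS. The automated annotation labels these two reading frames as hyfR fragments, which probably reflects homology among σ54-type enhancer-binding activators rather than their true identity. In the third stage, HrpR and HrpS together activate the PhrpLE promoter, which drives gfp. This reporter reading frame is annotated as hfriFP, apparently another similarity-based call. The "30" in the insert name presumably denotes the ribosome binding site upstream of each gene, though the record does not define it.

Arsenic therefore derepresses the activator pair, and the HrpRS/PhrpL stage acts as a transcriptional amplifier that boosts the fluorescent output. The record states that As2 served as the arsenic sensor in a sensor cell array, in work on cascaded amplifying circuits for ultrasensitive detection of toxic metals.
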