Addgene plasmid #123160: As2
Purpose: Arsenic sensor used in the sensor cell array. pSB4A3 carrying J109-30arsR-t-ParsR-ABS84-30hrpR-30hrpS-t-PhrpLE-30gfp-t
Depositing lab: Baojun Wang. Depositing organization: University of Edinburgh. Publication: Cascaded amplifying circuits enable ultrasensitive cellular sensors for toxic metals. Wan X, Volpetti F, Petrova E, French C, Maerkl SJ, Wang B. Nat Chem Biol. 2019 May;15(5):540-548. doi: 10.1038/s41589-019-0244-3. Epub 2019 Mar 25. PubMed 30911179.
Backbone
  Vector backbone: pSB4A3
  Backbone size w/o insert (bp): 3339
  Total vector size (bp): 7292
  Vector type: Bacterial Expression, Synthetic Biology
Growth in bacteria
  Bacterial resistance: Ampicillin, 100 μg/mL
  Growth temperature: 37°C
  Growth strain: DH5alpha
  Copy number: Low Copy
Gene/Insert
  Gene/Insert name: J109-30arsR-t-ParsR-ABS84-30hrpR-30hrpS-t-PhrpLE-30gfp-t
  Species: Synthetic
  Insert size (bp): 3953
  Promoter: J109, ParsR-ABS84, PhrpLE
  Cloning method: Restriction Enzyme; 5′ cloning site EcoRI (not destroyed); 3′ cloning site PstI (not destroyed)
  Sequencing primers: 5′ TGCCACCTGACGTCTAAGAA; 3′ ATTACCGCCTTTGAGTGAGC
Terms and licenses: Academic/Nonprofit Terms; Industry Terms: Not Available to Industry
How to cite: As2 was a gift from Baojun Wang (Addgene plasmid # 123160 ; http://n2t.net/addgene:123160 ; RRID:Addgene_123160)
